Addgene plasmid #149207: pGBW-m4046691
Purpose: Yeast Expression plasmid for SARS-CoV-2 leader protein
Depositing lab: Ginkgo Bioworks & Benjie Chen. Depositing organization: Ginkgo Bioworks.
Backbone
  Vector backbone: AmpR; 2u URA3
  Backbone size w/o insert (bp): 4078
  Vector type: Yeast Expression
  Selectable markers: URA3
Growth in bacteria
  Bacterial resistance: Ampicillin, 100 μg/mL
  Growth temperature: 37°C
  Growth strain: DH5alpha
  Copy number: High Copy
Gene/Insert
  Gene/Insert name: SARS-CoV-2 leader protein
  Species: S. cerevisiae (budding yeast); Severe acute respiratory syndrome coronavirus 2
  Insert size (bp): 533
  Mutation: wt
  Entrez Gene: ORF1ab (a.k.a. GU280_gp01)
  Promoter: pGAL1
  Cloning method: Unknown
Resource information
  A portion of this plasmid was derived from a plasmid made by: GinkgoBioworks
Depositor comments: NCBI Reference Sequence: YP_009725297.1. Created by gene synthesis with Not1 site. NGS used for QC was performed by Ginkgo and may not fully cover the entire plasmid.
How to cite: pGBW-m4046691 was a gift from Ginkgo Bioworks & Benjie Chen (Addgene plasmid # 149207 ; http://n2t.net/addgene:149207 ; RRID:Addgene_149207)
