[The description below was written by a language model from this plasmid's Addgene catalogue record and pLannotate feature annotations shown in this document.]
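Description:
pGBW-m4046691 is an E. coli–yeast shuttle plasmid for galactose-inducible expression of the SARS-CoV-2 leader protein (the N-terminal cleavage product of the ORF1ab/ORF1a replicase polyprotein, commonly called nsp1) in Saccharomyces cerevisiae. In bacteria it is maintained by a high-copy ColE1/pUC-type origin and selected with ampicillin through a β-lactamase gene that, according to the annotation, is driven by the cat promoter. A short segment annotated as rop lies next to AmpR, although the catalogue lists the plasmid as high copy. Phage T3 and T7 early terminators flank the bacterial origin, and a tonB terminator lies beyond the resistance cassette, presumably insulating these modules from read-through transcription. In yeast, the 2μ origin supports multicopy episomal replication. URA3 with its own promoter gives selection in ura3 hosts by uracil prototrophy and can be counterselected with 5-FOA.

The expression cassette consists of the GAL1 promoter, which is regulated by Gal4 and induced by galactose, followed by the wild-type viral coding sequence and a CYC1 terminator fragment. The insert was made by gene synthesis, and listing budding yeast alongside the virus as species may reflect the expression host, though the record does not state codon optimisation. The automated annotation matches the coding region to a fragment of the SARS-CoV-2 replicase polyprotein 1a, but its accompanying text describes nsp10. That text is generic to the polyprotein entry and does not contradict the catalogued leader protein identity. No epitope tag or reporter is annotated. The sequence record comes from the depositor's NGS quality control, which may not fully cover the plasmid. The construct belongs to a set of SARS-CoV-2 protein expression reagents, and no more specific application is stated.
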