Features (pLannotate 1.2.2; 13 found; start..end, strand, type, name):
     25..466     +  promoter       GAL1 promoter: S. cerevisiae GAL1; inducible promoter, regulated by Gal4
    478..1041    +  CDS            R1A_SARS2 (fragment) (sequence partly withheld): Experimental evidence at protein level: Swiss-Prot protein existence level 1. [Non-structural protein 10]: Plays a pivotal role in viral transcription by stimulating both nsp14 3'-5' exoribonuclease and nsp16 2'-O-methyltransferase activities. Therefore plays an essential role in viral mRNAs cap methylation. From Severe acute respiratory syndrome coronavirus 2 (2019-nCoV) (SARS-CoV-2).
   1043..1215    +  terminator     CYC1 terminator (fragment): S. cerevisiae CYC1; transcription terminator for CYC1
   1251..1427    +  promoter       URA3 promoter (fragment): S. cerevisiae URA3
   1428..2231    +  CDS            URA3: orotidine-5'-phosphate decarboxylase, required for uracil biosynthesis; S. cerevisiae URA3; yeast auxotrophic marker, counterselectable with 5-fluoroorotic acid (5-FOA)
   2314..3296    -  rep_origin     2μ ori: yeast 2μ plasmid origin of replication
   3374..3403    +  terminator     T3Te terminator: phage T3 early transcription terminator
   3425..4012    +  rep_origin     ori: high-copy-number ColE1/pMB1/pBR322/pUC origin of replication
   4024..4051    -  terminator     T7Te terminator: phage T7 early transcription terminator
   4075..4266    -  CDS            rop: Rop protein, which maintains plasmids at low copy number; rop
   4267..5127    -  CDS            AmpR: β-lactamase; bla; confers resistance to ampicillin, carbenicillin, and related antibiotics
   5128..5230    -  promoter       cat promoter: promoter of the E. coli cat gene encoding chloramphenicol acetyltransferase
   5231..5262    -  terminator     tonB terminator: bidirectional E. coli tonB-P14 transcription terminator
>Addgene plasmid #149207 | pGBW-m4046691 | addgene full sequence | sequence record 298466 | Ginkgo NGS Result
GCGGCCGCTTGCTATATTGAAGTACGGATTAGAAGCCGCCGAGCGGGCGACAGCCCTCCGACGGAAGACT
CTCCTCCGTGCGTCCTCGTCTTCACCGGTCGCGTTCCTGAAACGCAGATGTGCCTCGCGCCGCACTGCTC
CGAACAATAAAGATTCTACAATACTAGCTTTTATGGTTATGAAGAGGAAAAATTGGCAGTAACCTGGCCC
CACAAACCTTCAAATTAACGAATCAAATTAACAACCATAGGATGATAATGCGATTAGTTTTTTAGCCTTA
TTTCTGGGGTAATTAATCAGCGAAGCGATGATTTTTGATCTATTAACAGATATATAAATGGAAAAGCTGC
ATAACCACTTTAACTAATACTTTCAACATTTTCAGTTTGTATTACTTCTTATTCAAATGTCATAAAAGTA
TCAACAAAAAATTGTTAATATACCTCTATACTTTAACGTCAAGGAGAAAAAACTATAATGGAGAGCCTTG
TCCCTGGTTTCAAC
[348 nt withheld, positions 505-852]
AACGGTAATAAAGGAGCTGGTGGCCATAGTTACGGCGCCGATCTAAAGTCATTTGACTTAGGCGACGAGC
TTGGCACTGATCCTTATGAAGATTTTCAAGAAAACTGGAACACTAAACATAGCAGTGGTGTTACCCGTGA
ACTCATGCGTGAGCTTAACGGATAAACAGGCCCCTTTTCCTTTGTCGATATCATGTAATTAGTTATGTCA
CGCTTACATTCACGCCCTCCTCCCACATCCGCTCTAACCGAAAAGGAAGGAGTTAGACAACCTGAAGTCT
AGGTCCCTATTTATTTTTTTTAATAGTTATGTTAGTATTAAGAACGTTATTTATATTTCAAATTTTTCTT
TTTTTTCTGTACAAAGCGGCCGCCGAACCACTAGTGCACTGCAGTACACGGTTTCCTTGAAATTTTTTTG
ATTCGGTAATCTCCGAACAGAAGGAAGAACGAAGGAAGGAGCACAGACTTAGATTGGTATATATACGCAT
ATGTAGTGTTGAAGAAACATGAAATTGCCCAGTATTCTTAACCCAACTGCACAGAACAAAAACGTGCAGG
AAACGAAGATAAATCATGTCGAAAGCTACATATAAGGAACGTGCTGCTACTCATCCTAGTCCTGTTGCTG
CCAAGCTATTTAATATCATGCACGAAAAGCAAACAAACTTGTGTGCTTCATTGGATGTTCGTACCACCAA
GGAATTACTGGAGTTAGTTGAAGCATTAGGTCCCAAAATTTGTTTACTAAAAACACATGTGGATATCTTG
ACTGATTTTTCCATGGAGGGCACAGTTAAGCCGCTAAAGGCATTATCCGCCAAGTACAATTTTTTACTCT
TCGAGGACAGAAAATTTGCTGACATTGGTAATACAGTCAAATTGCAGTACTCTGCGGGTGTATACAGAAT
AGCAGAATGGGCAGACATTACGAATGCACACGGTGTGGTGGGCCCAGGTATTGTTAGCGGTTTGAAGCAG
GCGGCAGAAGAAGTAACAAAGGAACCTAGAGGCCTTTTGATGTTAGCAGAATTGTCATGCAAGGGCTCCC
TATCTACTGGAGAATATACTAAGGGTACTGTTGACATTGCGAAGAGCGACAAAGATTTTGTTATCGGCTT
TATTGCTCAAAGAGACATGGGTGGAAGAGATGAAGGTTACGATTGGTTGATTATGACACCCGGTGTGGGT
TTAGATGACAAGGGAGATGCATTGGGTCAACAGTATAGAACCGTGGATGATGTGGTTTCTACAGGATCTG
ACATTATTATTGTTGGAAGAGGACTATTTGCAAAGGGAAGGGATGCTAAGGTAGAGGGTGAACGTTACAG
AAAAGCAGGCTGGGAAGCATATTTGAGAAGATGCGGCCAGCAAAACTAAAAAACTGTATTATAAGTAAAT
GCATGTATACTAAACTCACAAATTAGAGCTTCAATTTAATTATATCAGTTATTACCCGAGTAACGAAGCA
TCTGTGCTTCATTTTGTAGAACAAAAATGCAACGCGAGAGCGCTAATTTTTCAAACAAAGAATCTGAGCT
GCATTTTTACAGAACAGAAATGCAACGCGAAAGCGCTATTTTACCAACGAAGAATCTGTGCTTCATTTTT
GTAAAACAAAAATGCAACGCGAGAGCGCTAATTTTTCAAACAAAGAATCTGAGCTGCATTTTTACAGAAC
AGAAATGCAACGCGAGAGCGCTATTTTACCAACAAAGAATCTATACTTCTTTTTTGTTCTACAAAAATGC
ATCCCGAGAGCGCTATTTTTCTAACAAAGCATCTTAGATTACTTTTTTTCTCCTTTGTGCGCTCTATAAT
GCAGTCTCTTGATAACTTTTTGCACTGTAGGTCCGTTAAGGTTAGAAGAAGGCTACTTTGGTGTCTATTT
TCTCTTCCATAAAAAAAGCCTGACTCCACTTCCCGCGTTTACTGATTACTAGCGAAGCTGCGGGTGCATT
TTTTCAAGATAAAGGCATCCCCGATTATATTCTATACCGATGTGGATTGCGCATACTTTGTGAACAGAAA
GTGATAGCGTTGATGATTCTTCATTGGTCAGAAAATTATGAACGGTTTCTTCTATTTTGTCTCTATATAC
TACGTATAGGAAATGTTTACATTTTCGTATTGTTTTCGATTCACTCTATGAATAGTTCTTACTACAATTT
TTTTGTCTAAAGAGTAATACTAGAGATAAACATAAAAAATGTAGAGGTCGAGTTTAGATGCAAGTTCAAG
GAGCGAAAGGTGGATGGGTAGGTTATATAGGGATATAGCACAGAGATATATAGCAAAGAGATACTTTTGA
GCAATGTTTGTGGAAGCGGTATTCGCAATATTTTAGTAGCTCGTTACAGTCCGGTGCGTTTTTGGTTTTT
TGAAAGTGCGTCATCAGAGCGCTTTTGGTTTTCAAAAGCGCTCTGAAGTTCCTATACTTTCTAGCTAGAG
AATAGGAACTTCCCGAGCGGCCGCGTGTTACAAGCTTGACTCCAGCGTAACTGGACTGCAATCAACTCAC
TGGCTCACCTTCACGGGTGGGCCTTTCTTCGGTAGAAAATCAAAGGATCTTCTTGAGATCCTTTTTTTCT
GCGCGTAATCTGCTGCTTGCAAACAAAAAAACCACCGCTACCAGCGGTGGTTTGTTTGCCGGATCAAGAG
CTACCAACTCTTTTTCCGAGGTAACTGGCTTCAGCAGAGCGCAGATACCAAATACTGTTCTTCTAGTGTA
GCCGTAGTTAGGCCACCACTTCAAGAACTCTGTAGCACCGCCTACATACCTCGCTCTGCTAATCCTGTTA
CCAGTGGCTGCTGCCAGTGGCGATAAGTCGTGTCTTACCGGGTTGGACTCAAGACGATAGTTACCGGATA
AGGCGCAGCGGTCGGGCTGAACGGGGGGTTCGTGCACACAGCCCAGCTTGGAGCGAACGACCTACACCGA
ACTGAGATACCTACAGCGTGAGCTATGAGAAAGCGCCACGCTTCCCGAAGGGAGAAAGGCGGACAGGTAT
CCGGTAAGCGGCAGGGTCGGAACAGGAGAGCGCACGAGGGAGCTTCCAGGGGTAAACGCCTGGTATCTTT
ATAGTCCTGTCGGGTTTCGCCACCTCTGACTTGAGCATCGATTTTTGTGATGCTCGTCAGGGGGGCGGAG
CCTATGGAAAAACGCCAGCAACGCAGAAAGGCCCACCCGAAGGTGAGCCAGGTGATTACATTTGGGCCCT
CATCAGAGGTTTTCACCGTCATCACCGAAACGCGCGAGGCAGCTGCGGTAAAGCTCATCAGCGTGGTCGT
GAAGCGATTCACAGATGTCTGCCTGTTCATCCGCGTCCAGCTCGTTGAGTTTCTCCAGAAGCGTTAATGT
CTGGCTTCTGATAAAGCGGGCCATGTTAAGGGCGGTTTTTTCCTGTTTGGTCACTTACCAATGCTTAATC
AGTGAGGCACCTATCTCAGCGATCTGTCTATTTCGTTCATCCATAGTTGCCTGACTCCCCGTCGTGTAGA
TAACTACGATGCGGGAGGGCTTACCATCTGGCCCCAGTGCTGCAATGATACCGCGAGACCCACGCTCACC
GGCTCCAGATTTATCAGCAATAAACCAGCCAGCCGGGAGGGCCGAGCGCAGAAGTGATCCTGCAACTTTA
TCCGCCTCCATCCAGTCTATTAATTGTTGCCGGGAAGCTAGAGTAAGTAGTTCGCCAGTTAATAGTTTGC
GCAACGTTGTTGCCATTGCTACAGGCATCGTGGTGTCACGCTCGTCGTTTGGTATGGCTTCATTCAGCTC
CGGTTCCCAACGATCAAGGCGAGTTACATGATCCCCCATGTTGTGCAAAAAAGCGGTTAGCTCCTTCGGT
CCTCCGATCGTTGCCAGAAGTAAGTTGGCCGCAGTGTTATCACTCATGGTTATGGCAGCACTGCATAATT
CTCTTACTGTCATGCCATCCGTGAGATGCTTTTCTGTGACTGGTGAGTACTCAACCAAGTCATTCTGAGA
ATAGTGTATGCGGCGACCGAGTTGCTCTTGCCCGGCGTCAATACGGGATAATACCGCGCCACATAGCAGA
ACTTTAAAAGTGCTCATCATTGGAAAACGTTCTTCGGGGCGTAAACTCTCAAGGATCTTACCGCTGTTGA
GATCCAGTTCGATGTAACCCACTCGTGCACCCAACTGATCTTCAGCATCTTTTACTTTCACCAGCGTTTC
TGGGTGAGCAAAAACAGGAAGGCAAAATGCCGCAAAAAAGGGAATAAGGGCGACACGGAAATGTTGAATA
CTCATTTTAGCTTCCTTAGCTCCTGAAAATCTCGATAACTCAAAAAATACGCCCGGTAGTGATCTTATTT
CATTATGGTGAAAGTTGGAACCTCTTACGTGCCGATCAAGTCAAAAGCCTCCGGTCGGAGGCTTTTGACT
TTCTGCTATGGAGGTCAGGTATGATTTAAATGGTCAGTTAGA
